Addgene plasmid #133039: pbIG-Xph0-ETWV
Purpose: Expresses Xph0-ETWV in bacteria
Depositing lab: Matthieu Sainlos. Depositing organization: CNRS UMR 5297, Institut Interdisciplinaire de Neurosciences (IINS). Publication: Engineering selective competitors for the discrimination of highly conserved protein-protein interaction modules. Rimbault C, Maruthi K, Breillat C, Genuer C, Crespillo S, Puente-Munoz V, Chamma I, Gauthereau I, Antoine S, Thibaut C, Tai FWJ, Dartigues B, Grillo-Bosch D, Claverol S, Poujol C, Choquet D, Mackereth CD, Sainlos M. Nat Commun. 2019 Oct 4;10(1):4521. doi: 10.1038/s41467-019-12528-4. PubMed 31586061.
Backbone
  Vector backbone: pbIG
  Backbone size w/o insert (bp): 5366
  Total vector size (bp): 5811
  Modifications to backbone: Homemade vector derived from pET-24-a+, engineered to incorporate immediately after the start codon an AviTag, a decahistidine tag .and a Tobacco Etch Virus cleavage site (-ENLYFQS-) in frame with the protein of interest.
  Vector type: Bacterial Expression
Growth in bacteria
  Bacterial resistance: Kanamycin, 50 μg/mL
  Growth temperature: 37°C
  Growth strain: DH5alpha
  Copy number: Low Copy
Gene/Insert
  Gene/Insert name: Xph0-ETWV
  Species: Synthetic
  Insert size (bp): 445
  Promoter: T7
  Tag / fusion protein: His10 (N terminal on backbone); AviTag (N terminal on backbone); TEV protease cleavage site (N terminal on backbone)
  Cloning method: Restriction Enzyme; 5′ cloning site BamHI (not destroyed); 3′ cloning site NotI (not destroyed)
  Sequencing primers: 5′ T7 promoter, Forward primer; 3′ T7 terminator, reverse primer
Terms and licenses: Academic/Nonprofit Terms; Industry Terms: Not Available to Industry
How to cite: pbIG-Xph0-ETWV was a gift from Matthieu Sainlos (Addgene plasmid # 133039 ; http://n2t.net/addgene:133039 ; RRID:Addgene_133039)
