[The description below was written by a language model from this plasmid's Addgene catalogue record and pLannotate feature annotations shown in this document.]
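Description:
pbIG-Xph0-ETWV is a bacterial expression plasmid of about 5.8 kb built on pbIG, a homemade derivative of pET-24a(+). It is maintained in E. coli through a ColE1/pBR322-type origin accompanied by the rop gene and bom region, consistent with its listing as low copy, and it is selected with kanamycin through an aph(3')-Ia resistance gene. An f1 phage origin is also present. The short tetracycline-resistance fragments and the predicted E. coli ORF flagged in the annotation look like pBR322-derived backbone remnants rather than functional elements.

The expression cassette follows the standard pET layout: a T7 promoter followed immediately by a lac operator, the T7 gene 10 ribosome binding site, the coding region and a T7 terminator. A plasmid-borne lacI gene supplies the repressor, so transcription needs a host providing T7 RNA polymerase and can be induced with IPTG. According to the record, the backbone places an AviTag (a substrate for site-specific enzymatic biotinylation), a decahistidine tag for metal-affinity purification and a TEV protease cleavage site directly after the start codon, in frame with the insert cloned between BamHI and NotI. The insert, Xph0-ETWV, is a synthetic sequence of about 445 bp. The annotation matches part of it to human fibronectin, which suggests a fibronectin-domain scaffold, and the name suggests an appended ETWV peptide motif, though the record does not describe the design. A second His-tag match lies downstream of the insert, probably the vector's original C-terminal tag; whether it is translated is not stated. The associated work concerns engineered selective competitors of conserved protein-protein interaction modules, so the plasmid presumably serves to produce purified, optionally biotinylated, recombinant Xph0-ETWV.
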