Features (pLannotate 1.2.2; 20 found; start..end, strand, type, name):
     12..440     +  rep_origin     f1 ori (sequence partly withheld): f1 bacteriophage origin of replication; arrow indicates direction of (+) strand synthesis
    493..550     +  promoter       AmpR promoter (fragment): bla
    559..1374    -  CDS            KanR: aminoglycoside phosphotransferase; aph(3')-Ia; confers resistance to kanamycin in bacteria or G418 (Geneticin®) in eukaryotes
   1496..2084    +  rep_origin     ori: high-copy-number ColE1/pMB1/pBR322/pUC origin of replication
   2270..2409    -  misc_feature   bom: basis of mobility region from pBR322
   2511..2702    -  CDS            rop: Rop protein, which maintains plasmids at low copy number; rop
   2719..3099    +  CDS            YPB1_ECOLX: Protein predicted: Swiss-Prot protein existence level 4. From Escherichia coli.
   3171..3462    -  CDS            TcR (fragment): tetracycline efflux protein; tet; confers resistance to tetracycline
   3477..3498    -  protein_bind   CAP binding site: CAP binding activates transcription in the presence of cAMP. E. coli catabolite activator protein
   3511..4593    -  CDS            lacI: lac repressor; lacI; The lac repressor binds to the lac operator to inhibit transcription in E. coli. This inhibition can be relieved by adding lactose or isopropyl-β-D-thiogalactopyranoside (IPTG).
   4594..4671    -  promoter       lacI promoter: lacI
   4679..4958    -  CDS            TcR (fragment): tetracycline efflux protein; tet; confers resistance to tetracycline
   4980..4998    +  promoter       T7 promoter: promoter for bacteriophage T7 RNA polymerase
   4999..5023    +  protein_bind   lac operator: The lac repressor binds to the lac operator to inhibit transcription in E. coli. This inhibition can be relieved by adding lactose or isopropyl-β-D-thiogalactopyranoside (IPTG). lac repressor encoded by lacI
   5038..5060    +  RBS            RBS: efficient ribosome binding site from bacteriophage T7 gene 10 (Olins and Rangwala, 1989)
   5134..5151    +  CDS            9xHis (fragment): 9xHis affinity tag
   5194..5490    +  CDS            FN1 (fragment): FINC_HUMAN - Also known as FN. Experimental evidence at protein level: Swiss-Prot protein existence level 1. [Anastellin]: Binds fibronectin and induces fibril formation. This fibronectin polymer, named superfibronectin, exhibits enhanced adhesive properties. Both anastellin and superfibronectin inhibit tumor growth, angiogenesis and metastasis. Anastellin activates p38 MAPK and inhibits lysophospholipid signaling. From Homo sapiens (Human).
   5651..5668    +  CDS            9xHis (fragment): 9xHis affinity tag
   5678..5727    +  CDS            SET1 (fragment): solubility-enhancement tag derived from T7 phage gene 10B
   5735..5782    +  terminator     T7 terminator: transcription terminator for bacteriophage T7 RNA polymerase
>Addgene plasmid #133039 | pbIG-Xph0-ETWV | addgene full sequence | sequence record 261154 | Addgene NGS Result
TGGCGAATGGG
[124 nt withheld, positions 12-135]
C
[91 nt withheld, positions 137-227]
A
[49 nt withheld, positions 229-277]
CCTTTGACGTTGGAGTCCACGTTCTTT
[37 nt withheld, positions 305-341]
ACCCTATCTCGGTCTATTCTTTTGATTTATAAGGGATTTTGCCGATTTCGGCCTATTGGTTAAAAAATGA
GCTGATTTAACAAAAATTTAACGCGAATTTTAACAAAATATTAACGCTTACAATTTAGGTGGCACTTTTC
GGGGAAATGTGCGCGGAACCCCTATTTGTTTATTTTTCTAAATACATTCAAATATGTATCCGCTCATGAA
TTAATTCTTAGAAAAACTCATCGAGCATCAAATGAAACTGCAATTTATTCATATCAGGATTATCAATACC
ATATTTTTGAAAAAGCCGTTTCTGTAATGAAGGAGAAAACTCACCGAGGCAGTTCCATAGGATGGCAAGA
TCCTGGTATCGGTCTGCGATTCCGACTCGTCCAACATCAATACAACCTATTAATTTCCCCTCGTCAAAAA
TAAGGTTATCAAGTGAGAAATCACCATGAGTGACGACTGAATCCGGTGAGAATGGCAAAAGTTTATGCAT
TTCTTTCCAGACTTGTTCAACAGGCCAGCCATTACGCTCGTCATCAAAATCACTCGCATCAACCAAACCG
TTATTCATTCGTGATTGCGCCTGAGCGAGACGAAATACGCGATCGCTGTTAAAAGGACAATTACAAACAG
GAATCGAATGCAACCGGCGCAGGAACACTGCCAGCGCATCAACAATATTTTCACCTGAATCAGGATATTC
TTCTAATACCTGGAATGCTGTTTTCCCGGGGATCGCAGTGGTGAGTAACCATGCATCATCAGGAGTACGG
ATAAAATGCTTGATGGTCGGAAGAGGCATAAATTCCGTCAGCCAGTTTAGTCTGACCATCTCATCTGTAA
CATCATTGGCAACGCTACCTTTGCCATGTTTCAGAAACAACTCTGGCGCATCGGGCTTCCCATACAATCG
ATAGATTGTCGCACCTGATTGCCCGACATTATCGCGAGCCCATTTATACCCATATAAATCAGCATCCATG
TTGGAATTTAATCGCGGCCTAGAGCAAGACGTTTCCCGTTGAATATGGCTCATAACACCCCTTGTATTAC
TGTTTATGTAAGCAGACAGTTTTATTGTTCATGACCAAAATCCCTTAACGTGAGTTTTCGTTCCACTGAG
CGTCAGACCCCGTAGAAAAGATCAAAGGATCTTCTTGAGATCCTTTTTTTCTGCGCGTAATCTGCTGCTT
GCAAACAAAAAAACCACCGCTACCAGCGGTGGTTTGTTTGCCGGATCAAGAGCTACCAACTCTTTTTCCG
AAGGTAACTGGCTTCAGCAGAGCGCAGATACCAAATACTGTCCTTCTAGTGTAGCCGTAGTTAGGCCACC
ACTTCAAGAACTCTGTAGCACCGCCTACATACCTCGCTCTGCTAATCCTGTTACCAGTGGCTGCTGCCAG
TGGCGATAAGTCGTGTCTTACCGGGTTGGACTCAAGACGATAGTTACCGGATAAGGCGCAGCGGTCGGGC
TGAACGGGGGGTTCGTGCACACAGCCCAGCTTGGAGCGAACGACCTACACCGAACTGAGATACCTACAGC
GTGAGCTATGAGAAAGCGCCACGCTTCCCGAAGGGAGAAAGGCGGACAGGTATCCGGTAAGCGGCAGGGT
CGGAACAGGAGAGCGCACGAGGGAGCTTCCAGGGGGAAACGCCTGGTATCTTTATAGTCCTGTCGGGTTT
CGCCACCTCTGACTTGAGCGTCGATTTTTGTGATGCTCGTCAGGGGGGCGGAGCCTATGGAAAAACGCCA
GCAACGCGGCCTTTTTACGGTTCCTGGCCTTTTGCTGGCCTTTTGCTCACATGTTCTTTCCTGCGTTATC
CCCTGATTCTGTGGATAACCGTATTACCGCCTTTGAGTGAGCTGATACCGCTCGCCGCAGCCGAACGACC
GAGCGCAGCGAGTCAGTGAGCGAGGAAGCGGAAGAGCGCCTGATGCGGTATTTTCTCCTTACGCATCTGT
GCGGTATTTCACACCGCAATGGTGCACTCTCAGTACAATCTGCTCTGATGCCGCATAGTTAAGCCAGTAT
ACACTCCGCTATCGCTACGTGACTGGGTCATGGCTGCGCCCCGACACCCGCCAACACCCGCTGACGCGCC
CTGACGGGCTTGTCTGCTCCCGGCATCCGCTTACAGACAAGCTGTGACCGTCTCCGGGAGCTGCATGTGT
CAGAGGTTTTCACCGTCATCACCGAAACGCGCGAGGCAGCTGCGGTAAAGCTCATCAGCGTGGTCGTGAA
GCGATTCACAGATGTCTGCCTGTTCATCCGCGTCCAGCTCGTTGAGTTTCTCCAGAAGCGTTAATGTCTG
GCTTCTGATAAAGCGGGCCATGTTAAGGGCGGTTTTTTCCTGTTTGGTCACTGATGCCTCCGTGTAAGGG
GGATTTCTGTTCATGGGGGTAATGATACCGATGAAACGAGAGAGGATGCTCACGATACGGGTTACTGATG
ATGAACATGCCCGGTTACTGGAACGTTGTGAGGGTAAACAACTGGCGGTATGGATGCGGCGGGACCAGAG
AAAAATCACTCAGGGTCAATGCCAGCGCTTCGTTAATACAGATGTAGGTGTTCCACAGGGTAGCCAGCAG
CATCCTGCGATGCAGATCCGGAACATAATGGTGCAGGGCGCTGACTTCCGCGTTTCCAGACTTTACGAAA
CACGGAAACCGAAGACCATTCATGTTGTTGCTCAGGTCGCAGACGTTTTGCAGCAGCAGTCGCTTCACGT
TCGCTCGCGTATCGGTGATTCATTCTGCTAACCAGTAAGGCAACCCCGCCAGCCTAGCCGGGTCCTCAAC
GACAGGAGCACGATCATGCGCACCCGTGGGGCCGCCATGCCGGCGATAATGGCCTGCTTCTCGCCGAAAC
GTTTGGTGGCGGGACCAGTGACGAAGGCTTGAGCGAGGGCGTGCAAGATTCCGAATACCGCAAGCGACAG
GCCGATCATCGTCGCGCTCCAGCGAAAGCGGTCCTCGCCGAAAATGACCCAGAGCGCTGCCGGCACCTGT
CCTACGAGTTGCATGATAAAGAAGACAGTCATAAGTGCGGCGACGATAGTCATGCCCCGCGCCCACCGGA
AGGAGCTGACTGGGTTGAAGGCTCTCAAGGGCATCGGTCGAGATCCCGGTGCCTAATGAGTGAGCTAACT
TACATTAATTGCGTTGCGCTCACTGCCCGCTTTCCAGTCGGGAAACCTGTCGTGCCAGCTGCATTAATGA
ATCGGCCAACGCGCGGGGAGAGGCGGTTTGCGTATTGGGCGCCAGGGTGGTTTTTCTTTTCACCAGTGAG
ACGGGCAACAGCTGATTGCCCTTCACCGCCTGGCCCTGAGAGAGTTGCAGCAAGCGGTCCACGCTGGTTT
GCCCCAGCAGGCGAAAATCCTGTTTGATGGTGGTTAACGGCGGGATATAACATGAGCTGTCTTCGGTATC
GTCGTATCCCACTACCGAGATATCCGCACCAACGCGCAGCCCGGACTCGGTAATGGCGCGCATTGCGCCC
AGCGCCATCTGATCGTTGGCAACCAGCATCGCAGTGGGAACGATGCCCTCATTCAGCATTTGCATGGTTT
GTTGAAAACCGGACATGGCACTCCAGTCGCCTTCCCGTTCCGCTATCGGCTGAATTTGATTGCGAGTGAG
ATATTTATGCCAGCCAGCCAGACGCAGACGCGCCGAGACAGAACTTAATGGGCCCGCTAACAGCGCGATT
TGCTGGTGACCCAATGCGACCAGATGCTCCACGCCCAGTCGCGTACCGTCTTCATGGGAGAAAATAATAC
TGTTGATGGGTGTCTGGTCAGAGACATCAAGAAATAACGCCGGAACATTAGTGCAGGCAGCTTCCACAGC
AATGGCATCCTGGTCATCCAGCGGATAGTTAATGATCAGCCCACTGACGCGTTGCGCGAGAAGATTGTGC
ACCGCCGCTTTACAGGCTTCGACGCCGCTTCGTTCTACCATCGACACCACCACGCTGGCACCCAGTTGAT
CGGCGCGAGATTTAATCGCCGCGACAATTTGCGACGGCGCGTGCAGGGCCAGACTGGAGGTGGCAACGCC
AATCAGCAACGACTGTTTGCCCGCCAGTTGTTGTGCCACGCGGTTGGGAATGTAATTCAGCTCCGCCATC
GCCGCTTCCACTTTTTCCCGCGTTTTCGCAGAAACGTGGCTGGCCTGGTTCACCACGCGGGAAACGGTCT
GATAAGAGACACCGGCATACTCTGCGACATCGTATAACGTTACTGGTTTCACATTCACCACCCTGAATTG
ACTCTCTTCCGGGCGCTATCATGCCATACCGCGAAAGGTTTTGCGCCATTCGATGGTGTCCGGGATCTCG
ACGCTCTCCCTTATGCGACTCCTGCATTAGGAAGCAGCCCAGTAGTAGGTTGAGGCCGTTGAGCACCGCC
GCCGCAAGGAATGGTGCATGCAAGGAGATGGCGCCCAACAGTCCCCCGGCCACGGGGCCTGCCACCATAC
CCACGCCGAAACAAGCGCTCATGAGCCCGAAGTGGCGAGCCCGATCTTCCCCATCGGTGATGTCGGCGAT
ATAGGCGCCAGCAACCGCACCTGTGGCGCCGGTGATGCCGGCCACGATGCGTCCGGCGTAGAGGATCGAG
ATCTCGATCCCGCGAAATTAATACGACTCACTATAGGGGAATTGTGAGCGGATAACAATTCCCCTCTAGA
AATAATTTTGTTTAACTTTAAGAAGGAGATATACATATGGGCCTGAACGACATCTTTGAAGCACAGAAAA
TCGAATGGCACGAAGCTAGCCATCATCATCATCACCACCACCACCACCACAAGCTTTCAGGCCTGTACAA
GGAAAACCTGTACTTTCAGAGTGGATCCGGCAGCTCTGTCAGTTCCGTGCCGACCAAACTGGAAGTGGTT
GCGGCCACCCCGACGTCTCTGCTGATCAGCTGGGATGCATCATCGAGCTCTGTCAGCTATTACCGTATCA
CCTATGGCGAAACGGGCGGTAACTCCCCGGTTCAGGAATTCACCGTCCCGGGTAGTAAGTCAACCGCAAC
GATTTCCGGCCTGAAACCGGGTGTCGACTATACCATTACGGTTTACGCTTCGAGCTCTAGTCGTATCTCC
TCATCGAGCTCTAGTCCGATTTCTATCAATTACCGTACCGGTACCCTCGAGGGCGGGAGTGGAGGGTCCG
GTGGCAGTGGCGGTTCGGGTGGGTCAGGCGGTTCGGGCGGTTCTGGCGGCTCTGGCGGTAGCGGAGGCAG
CGGTGGTTCCGGCGGAAGCGGTACCGAAACCTGGGTGTAAGTCGACGCGGCCGCTCGAGCACCACCACCA
CCACCACTGAGATCCGGCTGCTAACAAAGCCCGAAAGGAAGCTGAGTTGGCTGCTGCCACCGCTGAGCAA
TAACTAGCATAACCCCTTGGGGCCTCTAAACGGGTCTTGAGGGGTTTTTTGCTGAAAGGAGGAACTATAT
CCGGAT
